>Addgene plasmid #153881 | pGBW-m4046705 | addgene full sequence | sequence record 300424 | Ginkgo NGS Result
CGCTAATTTTTCAAACAAAGAATCTGAGCTGCATTTTTACAGAACAGAAATGCAACGCGAAAGCGCTATT
TTACCAACGAAGAATCTGTGCTTCATTTTTGTAAAACAAAAATGCAACGCGAGAGCGCTAATTTTTCAAA
CAAAGAATCTGAGCTGCATTTTTACAGAACAGAAATGCAACGCGAGAGCGCTATTTTACCAACAAAGAAT
CTATACTTCTTTTTTGTTCTACAAAAATGCATCCCGAGAGCGCTATTTTTCTAACAAAGCATCTTAGATT
ACTTTTTTTCTCCTTTGTGCGCTCTATAATGCAGTCTCTTGATAACTTTTTGCACTGTAGGTCCGTTAAG
GTTAGAAGAAGGCTACTTTGGTGTCTATTTTCTCTTCCATAAAAAAAGCCTGACTCCACTTCCCGCGTTT
ACTGATTACTAGCGAAGCTGCGGGTGCATTTTTTCAAGATAAAGGCATCCCCGATTATATTCTATACCGA
TGTGGATTGCGCATACTTTGTGAACAGAAAGTGATAGCGTTGATGATTCTTCATTGGTCAGAAAATTATG
AACGGTTTCTTCTATTTTGTCTCTATATACTACGTATAGGAAATGTTTACATTTTCGTATTGTTTTCGAT
TCACTCTATGAATAGTTCTTACTACAATTTTTTTGTCTAAAGAGTAATACTAGAGATAAACATAAAAAAT
GTAGAGGTCGAGTTTAGATGCAAGTTCAAGGAGCGAAAGGTGGATGGGTAGGTTATATAGGGATATAGCA
CAGAGATATATAGCAAAGAGATACTTTTGAGCAATGTTTGTGGAAGCGGTATTCGCAATATTTTAGTAGC
TCGTTACAGTCCGGTGCGTTTTTGGTTTTTTGAAAGTGCGTCATCAGAGCGCTTTTGGTTTTCAAAAGCG
CTCTGAAGTTCCTATACTTTCTAGCTAGAGAATAGGAACTTCCCGAGCGGCCGCGTGTTACAAGCTTGAC
TCCAGCGTAACTGGACTGCAATCAACTCACTGGCTCACCTTCACGGGTGGGCCTTTCTTCGGTAGAAAAT
CAAAGGATCTTCTTGAGATCCTTTTTTTCTGCGCGTAATCTGCTGCTTGCAAACAAAAAAACCACCGCTA
CCAGCGGTGGTTTGTTTGCCGGATCAAGAGCTACCAACTCTTTTTCCGAGGTAACTGGCTTCAGCAGAGC
GCAGATACCAAATACTGTTCTTCTAGTGTAGCCGTAGTTAGGCCACCACTTCAAGAACTCTGTAGCACCG
CCTACATACCTCGCTCTGCTAATCCTGTTACCAGTGGCTGCTGCCAGTGGCGATAAGTCGTGTCTTACCG
GGTTGGACTCAAGACGATAGTTACCGGATAAGGCGCAGCGGTCGGGCTGAACGGGGGGTTCGTGCACACA
GCCCAGCTTGGAGCGAACGACCTACACCGAACTGAGATACCTACAGCGTGAGCTATGAGAAAGCGCCACG
CTTCCCGAAGGGAGAAAGGCGGACAGGTATCCGGTAAGCGGCAGGGTCGGAACAGGAGAGCGCACGAGGG
AGCTTCCAGGGGTAAACGCCTGGTATCTTTATAGTCCTGTCGGGTTTCGCCACCTCTGACTTGAGCATCG
ATTTTTGTGATGCTCGTCAGGGGGGCGGAGCCTATGGAAAAACGCCAGCAACGCAGAAAGGCCCACCCGA
AGGTGAGCCAGGTGATTACATTTGGGCCCTCATCAGAGGTTTTCACCGTCATCACCGAAACGCGCGAGGC
AGCTGCGGTAAAGCTCATCAGCGTGGTCGTGAAGCGATTCACAGATGTCTGCCTGTTCATCCGCGTCCAG
CTCGTTGAGTTTCTCCAGAAGCGTTAATGTCTGGCTTCTGATAAAGCGGGCCATGTTAAGGGCGGTTTTT
TCCTGTTTGGTCACTTACCAATGCTTAATCAGTGAGGCACCTATCTCAGCGATCTGTCTATTTCGTTCAT
CCATAGTTGCCTGACTCCCCGTCGTGTAGATAACTACGATGCGGGAGGGCTTACCATCTGGCCCCAGTGC
TGCAATGATACCGCGAGACCCACGCTCACCGGCTCCAGATTTATCAGCAATAAACCAGCCAGCCGGGAGG
GCCGAGCGCAGAAGTGATCCTGCAACTTTATCCGCCTCCATCCAGTCTATTAATTGTTGCCGGGAAGCTA
GAGTAAGTAGTTCGCCAGTTAATAGTTTGCGCAACGTTGTTGCCATTGCTACAGGCATCGTGGTGTCACG
CTCGTCGTTTGGTATGGCTTCATTCAGCTCCGGTTCCCAACGATCAAGGCGAGTTACATGATCCCCCATG
TTGTGCAAAAAAGCGGTTAGCTCCTTCGGTCCTCCGATCGTTGCCAGAAGTAAGTTGGCCGCAGTGTTAT
CACTCATGGTTATGGCAGCACTGCATAATTCTCTTACTGTCATGCCATCCGTGAGATGCTTTTCTGTGAC
TGGTGAGTACTCAACCAAGTCATTCTGAGAATAGTGTATGCGGCGACCGAGTTGCTCTTGCCCGGCGTCA
ATACGGGATAATACCGCGCCACATAGCAGAACTTTAAAAGTGCTCATCATTGGAAAACGTTCTTCGGGGC
GTAAACTCTCAAGGATCTTACCGCTGTTGAGATCCAGTTCGATGTAACCCACTCGTGCACCCAACTGATC
TTCAGCATCTTTTACTTTCACCAGCGTTTCTGGGTGAGCAAAAACAGGAAGGCAAAATGCCGCAAAAAAG
GGAATAAGGGCGACACGGAAATGTTGAATACTCATTTTAGCTTCCTTAGCTCCTGAAAATCTCGATAACT
CAAAAAATACGCCCGGTAGTGATCTTATTTCATTATGGTGAAAGTTGGAACCTCTTACGTGCCGATCAAG
TCAAAAGCCTCCGGTCGGAGGCTTTTGACTTTCTGCTATGGAGGTCAGGTATGATTTAAATGGTCAGTTA
GAGCGGCCGCTTGCTATATTGAAGTACGGATTAGAAGCCGCCGAGCGGGCGACAGCCCTCCGACGGAAGA
CTCTCCTCCGTGCGTCCTCGTCTTCACCGGTCGCGTTCCTGAAACGCAGATGTGCCTCGCGCCGCACTGC
TCCGAACAATAAAGATTCTACAATACTAGCTTTTATGGTTATGAAGAGGAAAAATTGGCAGTAACCTGGC
CCCACAAACCTTCAAATTAACGAATCAAATTAACAACCATAGGATGATAATGCGATTAGTTTTTTAGCCT
TATTTCTGGGGTAATTAATCAGCGAAGCGATGATTTTTGATCTATTAACAGATATATAAATGGAAAAGCT
GCATAACCACTTTAACTAATACTTTCAACATTTTCAGTTTGTATTACTTCTTATTCAAATGTCATAAAAG
TATCAACAAAAAATTGTTAATATACCTCTATACTTTAACGTCAAGGAGAAAAAACTATAATGTACTCATT
CGTTTCGGAAGAGACAGGTACGTTAATAGTTAATAGCGTACTTCTTTTTCTTGCTTTCGTGGTATTCTTG
CTAGTTACACTAGCCATCCTTACTGCGCTTCGATTGTGTGCGTACTGCTGCAATATTGTTAACGTGAGTC
TTGTAAAACCTTCTTTTTACGTTTACTCTCGTGTTAAAAATCTGAATTCTTCTAGAGTTCCTGATCTTCT
GGTCTAAACAGGCCCCTTTTCCTTTGTCGATATCATGTAATTAGTTATGTCACGCTTACATTCACGCCCT
CCTCCCACATCCGCTCTAACCGAAAAGGAAGGAGTTAGACAACCTGAAGTCTAGGTCCCTATTTATTTTT
TTTAATAGTTATGTTAGTATTAAGAACGTTATTTATATTTCAAATTTTTCTTTTTTTTCTGTACAAAGCG
GCCGCCGAACCACTAGTGCACTGCAGTACACGGTTTCCTTGAAATTTTTTTGATTCGGTAATCTCCGAAC
AGAAGGAAGAACGAAGGAAGGAGCACAGACTTAGATTGGTATATATACGCATATGTAGTGTTGAAGAAAC
ATGAAATTGCCCAGTATTCTTAACCCAACTGCACAGAACAAAAACGTGCAGGAAACGAAGATAAATCATG
TCGAAAGCTACATATAAGGAACGTGCTGCTACTCATCCTAGTCCTGTTGCTGCCAAGCTATTTAATATCA
TGCACGAAAAGCAAACAAACTTGTGTGCTTCATTGGATGTTCGTACCACCAAGGAATTACTGGAGTTAGT
TGAAGCATTAGGTCCCAAAATTTGTTTACTAAAAACACATGTGGATATCTTGACTGATTTTTCCATGGAG
GGCACAGTTAAGCCGCTAAAGGCATTATCCGCCAAGTACAATTTTTTACTCTTCGAGGACAGAAAATTTG
CTGACATTGGTAATACAGTCAAATTGCAGTACTCTGCGGGTGTATACAGAATAGCAGAATGGGCAGACAT
TACGAATGCACACGGTGTGGTGGGCCCAGGTATTGTTAGCGGTTTGAAGCAGGCGGCAGAAGAAGTAACA
AAGGAACCTAGAGGCCTTTTGATGTTAGCAGAATTGTCATGCAAGGGCTCCCTATCTACTGGAGAATATA
CTAAGGGTACTGTTGACATTGCGAAGAGCGACAAAGATTTTGTTATCGGCTTTATTGCTCAAAGAGACAT
GGGTGGAAGAGATGAAGGTTACGATTGGTTGATTATGACACCCGGTGTGGGTTTAGATGACAAGGGAGAT
GCATTGGGTCAACAGTATAGAACCGTGGATGATGTGGTTTCTACAGGATCTGACATTATTATTGTTGGAA
GAGGACTATTTGCAAAGGGAAGGGATGCTAAGGTAGAGGGTGAACGTTACAGAAAAGCAGGCTGGGAAGC
ATATTTGAGAAGATGCGGCCAGCAAAACTAAAAAACTGTATTATAAGTAAATGCATGTATACTAAACTCA
CAAATTAGAGCTTCAATTTAATTATATCAGTTATTACCCGAGTAACGAAGCATCTGTGCTTCATTTTGTA
GAACAAAAATGCAACGCGAGAG
Features (pLannotate 1.2.2; 13 found; start..end, strand, type, name):
   1012..1041    +  terminator     T3Te terminator: phage T3 early transcription terminator
   1063..1650    +  rep_origin     ori: high-copy-number ColE1/pMB1/pBR322/pUC origin of replication
   1662..1689    -  terminator     T7Te terminator: phage T7 early transcription terminator
   1713..1904    -  CDS            rop: Rop protein, which maintains plasmids at low copy number; rop
   1905..2765    -  CDS            AmpR: β-lactamase; bla; confers resistance to ampicillin, carbenicillin, and related antibiotics
   2766..2868    -  promoter       cat promoter: promoter of the E. coli cat gene encoding chloramphenicol acetyltransferase
   2869..2900    -  terminator     tonB terminator: bidirectional E. coli tonB-P14 transcription terminator
   2967..3408    +  promoter       GAL1 promoter: S. cerevisiae GAL1; inducible promoter, regulated by Gal4
   3420..3644    +  CDS            E: VEMP_SARS2 - Experimental evidence at protein level: Swiss-Prot protein existence level 1. Plays a central role in virus morphogenesis and assembly. Acts as a viroporin and self-assembles in host membranes forming pentameric protein-lipid pores that allow ion transport. Also plays a role in the induction of apoptosis (By similarity). Regulates the localization of S protein at cis-Golgi, the place of virus budding (PubMed:33229438). May act by slowing down the cell secretory pathway (PubMed:33229438). May interfere with tight-junction stability by interacting with host MPP5. This would result i
   3673..3845    +  terminator     CYC1 terminator (fragment): S. cerevisiae CYC1; transcription terminator for CYC1
   3881..4057    +  promoter       URA3 promoter (fragment): S. cerevisiae URA3
   4058..4861    +  CDS            URA3: orotidine-5'-phosphate decarboxylase, required for uracil biosynthesis; S. cerevisiae URA3; yeast auxotrophic marker, counterselectable with 5-fluoroorotic acid (5-FOA)
   4944..934     -  rep_origin     2μ ori (across the origin): yeast 2μ plasmid origin of replication
