[The description below was written by a language model from this plasmid's Addgene catalogue record and pLannotate feature annotations shown in this document.]
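Description:
pGBW-m4046705 is a yeast–E. coli shuttle plasmid built for galactose-inducible expression of the SARS-CoV-2 envelope (E) protein in Saccharomyces cerevisiae. The sequenced record is 4,992 nt. In bacteria it replicates from a high-copy ColE1/pUC-type origin and is selected with ampicillin through a β-lactamase gene that the annotation places downstream of a cat promoter. A short rop annotation sits next to AmpR, although the catalogue lists the plasmid as high copy. In yeast it is maintained episomally by the 2μ origin, which typically gives multicopy propagation, and is selected by URA3 complementation of uracil auxotrophy. URA3 also allows counterselection on 5-fluoroorotic acid. Phage T3Te and T7Te terminators flank the bacterial origin and a tonB terminator lies upstream of the resistance cassette, an arrangement that insulates the bacterial modules from read-through transcription.

The payload is the wild-type E coding sequence, a small open reading frame of roughly 220 bp that was made by gene synthesis. It lies between the GAL1 promoter and a CYC1 terminator fragment. GAL1 is regulated by Gal4, so transcription is induced by galactose and repressed by glucose. This is useful because E is a membrane-embedded viroporin that forms pentameric ion-conducting pores and takes part in virion assembly. No epitope tag, fusion partner or reporter is annotated, so the protein appears to be expressed in native form. The record gives the purpose only as yeast expression of E. Such a construct suits controlled production of the protein or study of its effects and interactions in yeast cells.
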