Addgene plasmid #153881: pGBW-m4046705
Purpose: Yeast expression plasmid for SARS-CoV-2 E (envelope)
Depositing lab: Ginkgo Bioworks & Benjie Chen. Depositing organization: Ginkgo Bioworks.
Backbone
  Vector backbone: AmpR; 2u URA3
  Backbone size w/o insert (bp): 4078
  Vector type: Yeast Expression
  Selectable markers: URA3
Growth in bacteria
  Bacterial resistance: Ampicillin, 100 μg/mL
  Growth temperature: 37°C
  Growth strain: DH5alpha
  Copy number: High Copy
Gene/Insert
  Gene/Insert name: SARS-CoV-2 E (envelope) (alt names: envelope protein; E protein)
  Species: Severe acute respiratory syndrome coronavirus 2
  Insert size (bp): 221
  Mutation: wt
  Entrez Gene: E (a.k.a. GU280_gp04)
  Promoter: pGAL1
  Cloning method: Unknown
Resource information
  A portion of this plasmid was derived from a plasmid made by: GinkgoBioworks
Depositor comments: NCBI reference sequence: 43740570. Created by gene synthesis with Not1 site.
How to cite: pGBW-m4046705 was a gift from Ginkgo Bioworks & Benjie Chen (Addgene plasmid # 153881 ; http://n2t.net/addgene:153881 ; RRID:Addgene_153881)
